Addgene plasmid #91668: pPN022
Purpose: Express sgRNA targeting human SHANK3
Depositing lab: Lindy Barrett. Publication: A Scaled Framework for CRISPR Editing of Human Pluripotent Stem Cells to Study Psychiatric Disease. Hazelbaker DZ, Beccard A, Bara AM, Dabkowski N, Messana A, Mazzucato P, Lam D, Manning D, Eggan K, Barrett LE. Stem Cell Reports. 2017 Oct 10;9(4):1315-1327. doi: 10.1016/j.stemcr.2017.09.006. PubMed 29020615.
Backbone
  Vector backbone: pUC19-U6 promoter
  Vector type: CRISPR
Growth in bacteria
  Bacterial resistance: Ampicillin, 100 μg/mL
  Growth temperature: 37°C
  Growth strain: DH5alpha
  Copy number: High Copy
Gene/Insert
  Gene/Insert name: SHANK3 (alt name: NM_033517.1)
  gRNA/shRNA sequence: CTCCAGGACGCGCTCAACTA
  Species: H. sapiens (human)
  Insert size (bp): 21
  Entrez Gene: SHANK3 (a.k.a. DEL22q13.3, PROSAP2, PSAP2, SCZD15, SPANK-2)
  Promoter: U6
  Cloning method: Restriction Enzyme; 5′ cloning site BbsI (destroyed during cloning); 3′ cloning site BbsI (destroyed during cloning)
  Sequencing primers: 5′ M13F (-21)
Terms and licenses: Academic/Nonprofit Terms; Industry Terms: Not Available to Industry
How to cite: pPN022 was a gift from Lindy Barrett (Addgene plasmid # 91668 ; http://n2t.net/addgene:91668 ; RRID:Addgene_91668)
