[The description below was written by a language model from this plasmid's Addgene catalogue record and pLannotate feature annotations shown in this document.]
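Description:
pPN022 is a small (about 3.0 kb) CRISPR guide RNA expression plasmid built on a pUC19 backbone carrying a human U6 promoter. It is propagated in E. coli as a high-copy plasmid through the pUC-type ColE1/pMB1 origin and is selected with ampicillin via the β-lactamase (AmpR) gene and its native promoter. The remaining annotated features are leftovers of the pUC19 framework rather than functional parts of the payload. They include the lac promoter, lac operator and CAP binding site, along with fragments of lacZα, lacI, rop, bom and the multiple cloning site.

The payload is a single sgRNA cassette. The RNA polymerase III U6 promoter drives a short spacer targeting human SHANK3, recorded as a 21 bp insert. It lies in the gap between the promoter and the Streptococcus pyogenes Cas9 guide RNA scaffold that follows. The spacer was inserted by restriction cloning into paired BbsI sites, which are destroyed in the process, as is typical of this type IIS oligo-cloning strategy. The plasmid encodes no Cas9, no mammalian selection marker and no reporter, so the nuclease must be supplied separately, for example from a co-delivered construct or a Cas9-expressing cell line.

According to the record, the construct is used to express an sgRNA against SHANK3. It comes from work establishing a scaled CRISPR editing framework in human pluripotent stem cells for studying genes linked to psychiatric disease.
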