Features (pLannotate 1.2.2; 13 found; start..end, strand, type, name):
      1..241     +  promoter       U6 promoter: RNA polymerase III promoter for human U6 snRNA
    271..346     +  misc_RNA       gRNA scaffold: guide RNA scaffold for the Streptococcus pyogenes CRISPR/Cas9 system
    395..411     -  protein_bind   lac operator: The lac repressor binds to the lac operator to inhibit transcription in E. coli. This inhibition can be relieved by adding lactose or isopropyl-β-D-thiogalactopyranoside (IPTG). lac repressor encoded by lacI
    419..449     -  promoter       lac promoter: promoter for the E. coli lac operon
    464..485     -  protein_bind   CAP binding site: CAP binding activates transcription in the presence of cAMP. E. coli catabolite activator protein
    498..590     -  CDS            lacI (fragment): lac repressor; lacI; The lac repressor binds to the lac operator to inhibit transcription in E. coli. This inhibition can be relieved by adding lactose or isopropyl-β-D-thiogalactopyranoside (IPTG).
    773..1361    -  rep_origin     ori: high-copy-number ColE1/pMB1/pBR322/pUC origin of replication
   1532..2392    -  CDS            AmpR: β-lactamase; bla; confers resistance to ampicillin, carbenicillin, and related antibiotics
   2393..2497    -  promoter       AmpR promoter: bla
   2592..2627    +  CDS            rop (fragment): Rop protein, which maintains plasmids at low copy number; rop
   2729..2828    +  misc_feature   bom (fragment): basis of mobility region from pBR322
   2834..2991    -  CDS            lacZα (fragment): LacZα fragment of β-galactosidase; lacZ fragment
   2988..3014    +  misc_feature   MCS (fragment): pUC18/19 multiple cloning site
>Addgene plasmid #91668 | pPN022 | addgene full sequence | sequence record 180473 | Addgene NGS Result
GAGGGCCTATTTCCCATGATTCCTTCATATTTGCATATACGATACAAGGCTGTTAGAGAGATAATTGGAA
TTAATTTGACTGTAAACACAAAGATATTAGTACAAAATACGTGACGTAGAAAGTAATAATTTCTTGGGTA
GTTTGCAGTTTTAAAATTATGTTTTAAAATGGACTATCATATGCTTACCGTAACTTGAAAGTATTTCGAT
TTCTTGGCTTTATATATCTTGTGGAAAGGACGAAACACCGCTCCAGGACGCGCTCAACTAGTTTTAGAGC
TAGAAATAGCAAGTTAAAATAAGGCTAGTCCGTTATCAACTTGAAAAAGTGGCACCGAGTCGGTGCTTTT
TTAAGCTTGGCGTAATCATGGTCATAGCTGTTTCCTGTGTGAAATTGTTATCCGCTCACAATTCCACACA
ACATACGAGCCGGAAGCATAAAGTGTAAAGCCTGGGGTGCCTAATGAGTGAGCTAACTCACATTAATTGC
GTTGCGCTCACTGCCCGCTTTCCAGTCGGGAAACCTGTCGTGCCAGCTGCATTAATGAATCGGCCAACGC
GCGGGGAGAGGCGGTTTGCGTATTGGGCGCTCTTCCGCTTCCTCGCTCACTGACTCGCTGCGCTCGGTCG
TTCGGCTGCGGCGAGCGGTATCAGCTCACTCAAAGGCGGTAATACGGTTATCCACAGAATCAGGGGATAA
CGCAGGAAAGAACATGTGAGCAAAAGGCCAGCAAAAGGCCAGGAACCGTAAAAAGGCCGCGTTGCTGGCG
TTTTTCCATAGGCTCCGCCCCCCTGACGAGCATCACAAAAATCGACGCTCAAGTCAGAGGTGGCGAAACC
CGACAGGACTATAAAGATACCAGGCGTTTCCCCCTGGAAGCTCCCTCGTGCGCTCTCCTGTTCCGACCCT
GCCGCTTACCGGATACCTGTCCGCCTTTCTCCCTTCGGGAAGCGTGGCGCTTTCTCATAGCTCACGCTGT
AGGTATCTCAGTTCGGTGTAGGTCGTTCGCTCCAAGCTGGGCTGTGTGCACGAACCCCCCGTTCAGCCCG
ACCGCTGCGCCTTATCCGGTAACTATCGTCTTGAGTCCAACCCGGTAAGACACGACTTATCGCCACTGGC
AGCAGCCACTGGTAACAGGATTAGCAGAGCGAGGTATGTAGGCGGTGCTACAGAGTTCTTGAAGTGGTGG
CCTAACTACGGCTACACTAGAAGAACAGTATTTGGTATCTGCGCTCTGCTGAAGCCAGTTACCTTCGGAA
AAAGAGTTGGTAGCTCTTGATCCGGCAAACAAACCACCGCTGGTAGCGGTGGTTTTTTTGTTTGCAAGCA
GCAGATTACGCGCAGAAAAAAAGGATCTCAAGAAGATCCTTTGATCTTTTCTACGGGGTCTGACGCTCAG
TGGAACGAAAACTCACGTTAAGGGATTTTGGTCATGAGATTATCAAAAAGGATCTTCACCTAGATCCTTT
TAAATTAAAAATGAAGTTTTAAATCAATCTAAAGTATATATGAGTAAACTTGGTCTGACAGTTACCAATG
CTTAATCAGTGAGGCACCTATCTCAGCGATCTGTCTATTTCGTTCATCCATAGTTGCCTGACTCCCCGTC
GTGTAGATAACTACGATACGGGAGGGCTTACCATCTGGCCCCAGTGCTGCAATGATACCGCGAGACCCAC
GCTCACCGGCTCCAGATTTATCAGCAATAAACCAGCCAGCCGGAAGGGCCGAGCGCAGAAGTGGTCCTGC
AACTTTATCCGCCTCCATCCAGTCTATTAATTGTTGCCGGGAAGCTAGAGTAAGTAGTTCGCCAGTTAAT
AGTTTGCGCAACGTTGTTGCCATTGCTACAGGCATCGTGGTGTCACGCTCGTCGTTTGGTATGGCTTCAT
TCAGCTCCGGTTCCCAACGATCAAGGCGAGTTACATGATCCCCCATGTTGTGCAAAAAAGCGGTTAGCTC
CTTCGGTCCTCCGATCGTTGTCAGAAGTAAGTTGGCCGCAGTGTTATCACTCATGGTTATGGCAGCACTG
CATAATTCTCTTACTGTCATGCCATCCGTAAGATGCTTTTCTGTGACTGGTGAGTACTCAACCAAGTCAT
TCTGAGAATAGTGTATGCGGCGACCGAGTTGCTCTTGCCCGGCGTCAATACGGGATAATACCGCGCCACA
TAGCAGAACTTTAAAAGTGCTCATCATTGGAAAACGTTCTTCGGGGCGAAAACTCTCAAGGATCTTACCG
CTGTTGAGATCCAGTTCGATGTAACCCACTCGTGCACCCAACTGATCTTCAGCATCTTTTACTTTCACCA
GCGTTTCTGGGTGAGCAAAAACAGGAAGGCAAAATGCCGCAAAAAAGGGAATAAGGGCGACACGGAAATG
TTGAATACTCATACTCTTCCTTTTTCAATATTATTGAAGCATTTATCAGGGTTATTGTCTCATGAGCGGA
TACATATTTGAATGTATTTAGAAAAATAAACAAATAGGGGTTCCGCGCACATTTCCCCGAAAAGTGCCAC
CTGACGTCTAAGAAACCATTATTATCATGACATTAACCTATAAAAATAGGCGTATCACGAGGCCCTTTCG
TCTCGCGCGTTTCGGTGATGACGGTGAAAACCTCTGACACATGCAGCTCCCGGAGACGGTCACAGCTTGT
CTGTAAGCGGATGCCGGGAGCAGACAAGCCCGTCAGGGCGCGTCAGCGGGTGTTGGCGGGTGTCGGGGCT
GGCTTAACTATGCGGCATCAGAGCAGATTGTACTGAGAGTGCACCATATGCGGTGTGAAATACCGCACAG
ATGCGTAAGGAGAAAATACCGCATCAGGCGCCATTCGCCATTCAGGCTGCGCAACTGTTGGGAAGGGCGA
TCGGTGCGGGCCTCTTCGCTATTACGCCAGCTGGCGAAAGGGGGATGTGCTGCAAGGCGATTAAGTTGGG
TAACGCCAGGGTTTTCCCAGTCACGACGTTGTAAAACGACGGCCAGTGAATTCGAGCTCGGTACCCGGGG
ATCCGTTAATTAA
